Addgene plasmid #32510: pCDNA3.1Xpress-AbrR683AN795A-HisC
Depositing lab: John Groffen & Nora Heisterkamp. Depositing organization: Children's Hospital Los Angeles. Publication: Abr and Bcr, two homologous Rac GTPase-activating proteins, control multiple cellular functions of murine macrophages. Cho YJ, Cunnick JM, Yi SJ, Kaartinen V, Groffen J, Heisterkamp N. Mol Cell Biol. 2007 Feb;27(3):899-911. Epub 2006 Nov 20. 10.1128/MCB.00756-06 PubMed 17116687.
Backbone
  Vector backbone: pcDNA3.1
  Backbone manufacturer: Invitrogen
  Backbone size w/o insert (bp): 5400
  Vector type: Mammalian Expression
  Selectable markers: Neomycin (select with G418)
Growth in bacteria
  Bacterial resistance: Ampicillin, 100 μg/mL
  Growth temperature: 37°C
  Growth strain: DH5alpha
  Copy number: High Copy
Gene/Insert
  Gene/Insert name: ABR (alt names: ABR active BCR-related gene; active breakpoint cluster region-related protein isoform b)
  Insert size (bp): 2700
  Mutation: R 683 to A and N 795 to A
  GenBank ID: NM_021962 NP_068781
  Entrez Gene: ABR (a.k.a. MDB)
  Tag / fusion protein: HISC (N terminal on insert)
  Cloning method: Restriction Enzyme; 5′ cloning site BamHI (unknown if destroyed); 3′ cloning site XbaI (unknown if destroyed)
  Sequencing primers: 5′ T7
Terms and licenses: Academic/Nonprofit Terms; Industry Terms: Not Available to Industry
Depositor comments: Note from the depositing lab: An E24G mutation was inadvertently introduced during cloning. There is no evidence that this mutation affects the GAP activity of the protein.
How to cite: pCDNA3.1Xpress-AbrR683AN795A-HisC was a gift from John Groffen & Nora Heisterkamp (Addgene plasmid # 32510 ; http://n2t.net/addgene:32510 ; RRID:Addgene_32510)
