[The description below was written by a language model from this plasmid's Addgene catalogue record.]
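Description:
pCDNA3.1Xpress-AbrR683AN795A-HisC is a mammalian expression plasmid built on the Invitrogen pcDNA3.1 backbone (about 5.4 kb without insert). It is maintained as a high-copy plasmid in E. coli under ampicillin selection, and it carries a neomycin resistance marker so that transfected mammalian cells can be selected with G418. The record does not list the promoter or other regulatory elements explicitly. pcDNA3.1-family vectors generally drive the insert from the CMV immediate-early promoter, and the use of T7 as the 5′ sequencing primer fits the T7 promoter site that lies upstream of the cloning region in these vectors.

The insert, roughly 2.7 kb and cloned between BamHI and XbaI, encodes ABR (active BCR-related protein, isoform b), a Rac GTPase-activating protein homologous to BCR. It carries two engineered substitutions, R683A and N795A. The record does not state their functional consequence, although the depositor's comment about GAP activity and the associated study of Abr and Bcr as Rac GAPs suggest that they were introduced to probe that activity. The depositor also notes an unintended E24G change that arose during cloning, with no evidence that it affects GAP activity. The tag is recorded as "HISC" at the N terminus of the insert. Together with the "Xpress" in the plasmid name, this suggests the HisC reading-frame version of the vector, which supplies an N-terminal polyhistidine and Xpress epitope leader for detection and purification, but the record does not spell this out. The construct is suited to transient or stable expression of tagged mutant ABR in mammalian cells, for example for comparison with the wild-type protein in studies of Rac regulation.
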