>Addgene plasmid #32510 | pCDNA3.1Xpress-AbrR683AN795A-HisC | addgene partial sequence | sequence record 42711 | BGH-rev 5'-TAGAAGGCACAGTCGAGG-3'
TAGATCCGGTGGANCCCGGGCCCGCGGTACCGTCGACTGCAGAATTCGGAGCCGCTCAGCCACCCTGCCT
CGGGCTACACGTCGGTGGAGAAGTACAGTGTGTTCCGCTTGAGTTCTGCGAAGGAAATGGGGGGGTGCTG
CAGGTAGTAGAGGAGGACCTGGACCTGCGCCATGACGTCATGGGACCAGATGTCCGCAGCCGAGGTGAGG
TGTGCTTTGCTCTCCACTTCTGAGGGTCTCAGTAACGTGGGTCCAAACACGGTAGCTAGCGCGTGAAGTG
ACATTTTGTTGATGGGCTCCTTCTCGGCAACCCTTTTCAAGTGTTCCAGCAGGAAGAGGAAGGTGATGAG
GTTGGGGTCGGGCAGGGAGCGGAGCAGGTGCATCATGCAGTTTTCCTTGGCAGCAGGGTCTGACAGGGCG
ATGCCCTCCATGAAGGCTGGGTAGAGTCGGTCCGTGAGGAGCGGCTCGGGCAGTTCCCGGAAGTACAGCT
TGAGCGTCCCGGCGATGGCGTTGATGTCCATGTCACTCAGCATCAGCAGGATGTCCTTGTTATTGGCATC
GAAGACGGCCTTGAGCGCCTGGATGTCCGTGGCCACGCCCGATATCGCGTAGATGCCAACCTCCTCGATA
CCCCTCTTCTCCACCTCCTCCACACACTGCCGGACGATGTAGGGCACCTTGGAGCGCTCCCGCTTCGTCA
CCACGCTGATCTTCACACCGAAGACGCCGGTCTGCTTTTTGGACGGGGTCCTCTTCNNCTCATATCTCGG
CTGGTGAATTTCATGGAAAATTC
