>Addgene plasmid #32510 | pCDNA3.1Xpress-AbrR683AN795A-HisC | addgene partial sequence | sequence record 42713 | CMV-F 5'-CGCAAATGGGCGGTAGGCGTG-3'
GAGCTCTCTGGCTANCTAGAGAACCCACTGCTTACTGGCTTATCGAAATTAATACGACTCACTATAGGGA
GACCCAAGCTGGCTAGCGTTTAAACTTAAGCTTACCATGGGGGGTTCTCATCATCATCATCATCATGGTA
TGGCTAGCATGACTGGTGGACAGCAAATGGGTCGGGATCTGTACGACGATGACGATAAGGTACCAGGATC
CATGGAGGAGGAAGAGGAGGCGATAGGCTTGCTGGACAAGGTTCTGGAGGACGAAGATGTGTTTCTCCTG
GGGGAGTGCGAGCTGGGAACCCCGACCAGCCCCGGCTCAGGGTCCCCCTTCCTGGTGGCTGTGAAGGTGG
AAGCAGGGAAAGGCCTGGAGATGAGGAAGCTGGTTCTCTCGGGGTTCTTGGCCAGCGAAGAGATCTACAT
TAACCAGCTGGAAGCCCTGTTGCTGCCCATGAAACCCCTGAAGGCCACCGCCACCACCTCCCAGCCCGTG
CTCACCATCCAGCAGATCGAGACCATCTTCTACAAGATCCAGGACATCTATGAGATCCACAAGGAGTTCT
ATGACAACCTGTGCCCCAAGGTGCAACAGTGGGACAGCCAGGTCACCATGGGCCACCTCTTCCAGAAGCT
GGCCAGCCAGCTCGGTGTGTACAAAGCGTTTGTCGATAACTATAAAGTCGCTCTGGAGACAGCTGAGAAG
TGCAGCCAGTCCAACAACCAGTTCCAGAAGATCTCAGAGGAACTCAAAGTGAAAGGTCCCAAGGACTCCA
AGGACAGCCACACGTCTGTCACCATGGAAGCTCTGCTCTACAAGCCCATTGACCGGGTCACTCGGAGCAC
CCTAGTCCTACACGACCTGCTGAAGCACACACCTG
